Addgene plasmid #244639: CL20_mEGFP_FOidr_087
Purpose: Express mEGFP-tagged intrinsically disordered protein (IDR), FOidr_087, derived from human fusion protein KMT2A_AFDN; KMT2A_EPS15; KMT2A_MLLT1; KMT2A_MLLT10
Depositing lab: Richard Kriwacki. Depositing organization: St. Jude Children's Research Hospital. Publication: Proteome-wide computational analyses reveal links between protein condensate formation and RNA biology. Maiti S, Tripathi S, Baggett DW, Phillips AH, Park CG, Wang J, Wahiduzzaman, Freyaldenhoven WT, Kinger S, Pioso BJ, Bollinger JC, Somjee R, Lang B, Babu MM, Kriwacki RW. Sci Adv. 2025 Dec 5;11(49):eady1420. doi: 10.1126/sciadv.ady1420. Epub 2025 Dec 3. PubMed 41337585.
Backbone
  Vector backbone: CL20
  Vector type: Mammalian Expression
Growth in bacteria
  Bacterial resistance: Ampicillin, 100 μg/mL
  Growth temperature: 37°C
  Growth strain: NEB Stable
  Copy number: High Copy
Gene/Insert
  Gene/Insert name: FOidr_087
  Species: H. sapiens (human)
  Mutation: Unmutated
  Tag / fusion protein: monomeric EGFP (N terminal on insert)
  Cloning method: Restriction Enzyme; 5′ cloning site Unknown (unknown if destroyed)
Terms and licenses: Academic/Nonprofit Terms; Industry Terms: Not Available to Industry
Depositor comments: KMT2A_AFDN_647_1155; KMT2A_EPS15_647_1155; KMT2A_MLLT1_647_1155; KMT2A_MLLT10_647_1155
How to cite: CL20_mEGFP_FOidr_087 was a gift from Richard Kriwacki (Addgene plasmid # 244639 ; http://n2t.net/addgene:244639 ; RRID:Addgene_244639)
