[The description below was written by a language model from this plasmid's Addgene catalogue record and pLannotate feature annotations shown in this document.]
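Description:
CL20_mEGFP_FOidr_087 is a mammalian expression plasmid built on the CL20 backbone. The catalogue lists it simply as a mammalian expression vector, but its feature table shows the architecture of a self-inactivating HIV-1 lentiviral transfer vector. A CMV enhancer is fused to a truncated 5' LTR, followed by the Ψ packaging signal with a gag fragment, the cPPT/CTS, the Rev response element, and a ΔU3 3' LTR backed by a rabbit β-globin polyadenylation signal. These elements would allow the cassette to be packaged and integrated when helper functions are supplied in trans, although the record states only expression as the purpose. In bacteria the plasmid is maintained at high copy from a ColE1/pUC-type origin with ampicillin selection. An SV40 origin and poly(A) signal, plus lac promoter/operator remnants, are also present in the backbone.

The payload sits between the LTRs and is driven by an internal CMV enhancer/promoter. It encodes monomeric EGFP fused to the N terminus of FOidr_087, an unmutated human intrinsically disordered region. The annotation maps this roughly 1.5 kb insert to KMT2A (MLL1). According to the depositor comments, it corresponds to residues 647–1155 of the oncogenic fusion proteins KMT2A–AFDN, KMT2A–EPS15, KMT2A–MLLT1 and KMT2A–MLLT10, meaning the segment is shared by all four fusions. No WPRE or mammalian selection marker is annotated, and short hits to nef, vif, Rev and a Tet-responsive promoter appear to be residual fragments. The construct allows fluorescence visualisation of the tagged IDR in mammalian cells. It comes from a study linking protein condensate formation to RNA biology, which suggests a use in examining the localisation or condensate-forming behaviour of this IDR.
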