Features (pLannotate 1.2.2; 29 found; start..end, strand, type, name):
    199..254     -  polyA_signal   β-globin poly(A) signal: rabbit β-globin polyadenylation signal (Gil and Proudfoot, 1987)
    340..475     -  LTR            3' LTR (ΔU3) (fragment): self-inactivating 3' long terminal repeat (LTR) from HIV-1
    477..545     -  CDS            nef (fragment): NEF_HV1Z2 - Experimental evidence at protein level: Swiss-Prot protein existence level 1. Extracellular Nef protein targets CD4(+) T-lymphocytes for apoptosis by interacting with CXCR4 surface receptors. From Human immunodeficiency virus type 1 group M subtype D (isolate Z2/CDC-Z34) (HIV-1).
    571..2097    -  CDS            KMT2A (fragment): KMT2A_HUMAN - Also known as ALL1, CXXC7, HRX, HTRX, MLL, MLL1, TRX1. Experimental evidence at protein level: Swiss-Prot protein existence level 1. Histone methyltransferase that plays an essential role in early development and hematopoiesis (PubMed:15960975, PubMed:12453419, PubMed:15960975, PubMed:19556245, PubMed:19187761, PubMed:20677832, PubMed:21220120, PubMed:26886794). Catalytic subunit of the MLL1/MLL complex, a multiprotein complex that mediates both methylation of 'Lys- 4' of histone H3 (H3K4me) complex and acetylation of 'Lys-16' of histone H4 (H4K16ac) (PubMed:15960975, PubMed:1245
   2140..2856    -  CDS            mEGFP: mEGFP is a basic (constitutively fluorescent) green fluorescent protein published in 2002, derived from Aequorea victoria. It has moderate acid sensitivity.
   2870..2907    -  misc_feature   MCS (fragment): multiple cloning site
   2906..2922    -  promoter       tight TRE promoter (fragment): Tet-responsive promoter PTight, consisting of seven tet operator sequences followed by the minimal CMV promoter
   2938..3141    -  promoter       CMV promoter: human cytomegalovirus (CMV) immediate early promoter
   3142..3445    -  enhancer       CMV enhancer: human cytomegalovirus immediate early enhancer
   3513..3529    -  misc_feature   MCS (fragment): multiple cloning site
   3529..3554    -  CDS            Rev (fragment): human immunodeficiency virus 1 (HIV-1) Rev protein; rev; enhances nuclear export of unspliced and incompletely spliced viral mRNAs
   3931..4164    -  misc_feature   RRE: The Rev response element (RRE) of HIV-1 allows for Rev-dependent mRNA export from the nucleus to the cytoplasm.
   4298..4381    -  CDS            vif (fragment): VIF_HV1BR - Experimental evidence at protein level: Swiss-Prot protein existence level 1. Counteracts the innate antiviral activity of host APOBEC3F and APOBEC3G. Forms a complex with host APOBEC3F and APOBEC3G thus preventing the entry of these lethally hypermutating enzymes into progeny virions. Recruits an active E3 ubiquitin ligase complex composed of elongin BC, CUL5, and RBX2 to induce polyubiquitination of APOBEC3G and APOBEC3F. In turn, they are directed to the 26S proteasome for degradation. Vif interaction with APOBEC3G also blocks its cytidine deaminase activity in a proteasome-inde
   4524..4641    -  misc_feature   cPPT/CTS: central polypurine tract and central termination sequence of HIV-1
   4790..5149    -  CDS            HIV-1 gag (fragment): gag protein from human immunodeficiency virus 1; gag
   5133..5258    -  misc_feature   HIV-1 Ψ: packaging signal of human immunodeficiency virus type 1
   5305..5562    -  LTR            5' LTR (truncated): truncated 5' long terminal repeat (LTR) from HIV-1
   5564..5943    -  enhancer       CMV enhancer: human cytomegalovirus immediate early enhancer
   5974..6078    +  promoter       AmpR promoter: bla
   6079..6939    +  CDS            AmpR: β-lactamase; bla; confers resistance to ampicillin, carbenicillin, and related antibiotics
   7110..7698    +  rep_origin     ori: high-copy-number ColE1/pMB1/pBR322/pUC origin of replication
   7881..7935    +  CDS            lacI (fragment): lac repressor; lacI; The lac repressor binds to the lac operator to inhibit transcription in E. coli. This inhibition can be relieved by adding lactose or isopropyl-β-D-thiogalactopyranoside (IPTG).
   7937..8071    -  polyA_signal   SV40 poly(A) signal: SV40 polyadenylation signal
   8091..8226    -  rep_origin     SV40 ori: SV40 origin of replication
   8250..8272    -  promoter       SV40 promoter (fragment): SV40 enhancer and early promoter
   8279..8318    +  CDS            lacI (fragment): lac repressor; lacI; The lac repressor binds to the lac operator to inhibit transcription in E. coli. This inhibition can be relieved by adding lactose or isopropyl-β-D-thiogalactopyranoside (IPTG).
   8331..8352    +  protein_bind   CAP binding site: CAP binding activates transcription in the presence of cAMP. E. coli catabolite activator protein
   8367..8397    +  promoter       lac promoter: promoter for the E. coli lac operon
   8405..8421    +  protein_bind   lac operator: The lac repressor binds to the lac operator to inhibit transcription in E. coli. This inhibition can be relieved by adding lactose or isopropyl-β-D-thiogalactopyranoside (IPTG). lac repressor encoded by lacI
>Addgene plasmid #244639 | CL20_mEGFP_FOidr_087 | addgene full sequence | sequence record 487994 | Addgene NGS Result
AAAAAAAATCTAACCTCAAGTCAAGGCTTTTCTATGGAATAAGGAATGGACAGCAGGGGGCTGTTTCATA
TACTGATGACCTCTTTATAGCCAACCTTTGTTCATGGCAGCCAGCATATGGGCATATGTTGCCAAACTCT
AAACCAAATACTCATTCTGATGTTTTAAATGATTTGCCCTCCCATATGTCCTTCCGAGTGAGAGACACAA
AAAATTCCAACACACTATTGCAATGAAAATAAATTTCCTTTATTAGCCAGAAGTCAGATGCTCAAGGGGC
TTCATGATGTCCCCATAATTTTTGGCAGAGGGAAAAAGATCTGCTAGCTCGAGCAGCTGAAGCTTTATTG
AGGCTTAAGCAGTGGGTTCCCTAGTTAGCCAGAGAGCTCCCAGGCTCAGATCTGGTCTAACCAGAGAGAC
CCAGTACAGGCAAAAAGCAGATCTTGTCTTCTTTGGGAGTGAATTAGCCCTTCCAGTCCCCCCTTTTCTT
TTAAAAAGTGGCTAAGATCTACAGCTGCCTTGTAAGTCATTGGTCTTAAAGGTACCGTAATCTTATCTAG
AACCGGTTCAACAACGACGAGAACGGCGGCCCTTCTTAACAGGCGGCTCTTGCGGCGCTTTATTACGGGT
CACCGGTTTAATCGGCTTAATCGGCGGAGCCAGCGGCTCAGCATCCTCGCTACCCGCGATCGATGACTTA
TCATCGTTACCCATGCTGCTCAGAATCTTCTCGCGTTCTTCCCACGGCAGTGCGCTCAGCGTCGGCATGT
CGTCTGGGAAAACTGCGCGCTTACGGCCCAGCGCAACGGCAGCACGACGGCAAACGTGTTTAATGCGCGG
ACCTCTCACCGATGTCTCACTACTATCACTTTCTTGACCTTGAGCTTTTGGCTGATCCGTTTGTTTGAGC
GACTTCGATTTTTCAATTTTGCACAGCTGAGCCTTTGCCTTCTTGAGCAGGCTCGCAACACGCTTATCGG
TCATAGGCAATTTGTCCGCTTGAGCCAGCATAGAGCCGATCGAGGAGGTGGAGTGCTTCACGGTAGAGGA
GCTCGGCGTGCTCAGGCACAAGGTTTTCTCCTTCTCCAGACTCGGAGCCGTCGGGCCCAAATCCAGGTTG
GTCTTCTCCAAGTTGCCACGGCCCTTTTTGATTAAGATTTTGGTCTTCACCGCAGTCGTATCACCCAGGG
TGACGCTGGTGATATCCGTTCCGGAGTCGTGAGAGCTCGATTTCTTACGACCGGTCGCCTTCTTGGCGGA
AGAGGAGGTAGCAACGTCTTCACCAACCACTTTCTCTTTAGACACACGGCCAACCGGATACAGCGCAGAG
CTGCTCTGGATTTCGCTACCTTTCTTTCGTTTTTCTTTACGAGATTCCCTCTTGTTCTCTTTTTCGCGCT
CACGATCACGCTCACGGCTCTTGTCTTTTTCCACGCTCTTGTCAGCATCCCGGTCCTTGGATAGCTCCTC
CGGCGCTTTGTCTTTGTTACGACCGCGCTCGGTCTGACTGCCCGGGGTAAACCACGGGAACAGCGGCGTT
GGGGAGGAGGAGCTAAACGGTTCAGCTGGCGCGCTCGTCTGCTTACGCGGACGCTGGTTCTTCTCCGCGC
TTTCGCCACTCTGCGTCAGCGAGTGAGACGGAAAGGTGAAGGTCGGGTTCAATGCACTGGTCGCGAGCGG
GCTCACAGAGATACTGAGGCTACTGCTCACGGAGGAAGGCGGGGTCAGAGGTGACAGTTCACTGGAGCTC
AGGCGACCGCTACGCGTTCTCATGGAGTGCGACGGGCTACGAGGCTCCGAACGAATCGGGCTGAACACTT
TTCGCTTTCTCTTACGATTAGACACACCAGAGCTGCTAGTACCTGCGCTGGTACGGTTAGATGGGAGGGT
TACGCTTTCAAAGATACGGCTGTGTGCCTCAGACGGGGTGAAGCGCGGGGCACGTAACAGCGGTGAACGC
TTATGCATATCGAAACGGGTCCCGGAATGCAGCGGACTAAAGAGACGGGCAGACGCTGCAGTGCCTGATG
CAGAAAAGCCGGACGCGAAGCCCACGTCTTCCGGAGTCAATGGCGGCGGACGGAAATTATCAAAGATCCG
GGAAGCGGCCGCACTTCCCCCGGAGCCTCCGCTTCCGCCCTTGTACAGCTCGTCCATGCCGAGAGTGATC
CCGGCGGCGGTCACGAACTCCAGCAGGACCATGTGATCGCGCTTCTCGTTGGGGTCTTTGCTCAGCTTGG
ACTGGGTGCTCAGGTAGTGGTTGTCGGGCAGCAGCACGGGGCCGTCGCCGATGGGGGTGTTCTGCTGGTA
GTGGTCGGCGAGCTGCACGCTGCCGTCCTCGATGTTGTGGCGGATCTTGAAGTTCACCTTGATGCCGTTC
TTCTGCTTGTCGGCCATGATATAGACGTTGTGGCTGTTGTAGTTGTACTCCAGCTTGTGCCCCAGGATGT
TGCCGTCCTCCTTGAAGTCGATGCCCTTCAGCTCGATGCGGTTCACCAGGGTGTCGCCCTCGAACTTCAC
CTCGGCGCGGGTCTTGTAGTTGCCGTCGTCCTTGAAGAAGATGGTGCGCTCCTGGACGTAGCCTTCGGGC
ATGGCGGACTTGAAGAAGTCGTGCTGCTTCATGTGGTCGGGGTAGCGGCTGAAGCACTGCACGCCGTAGG
TCAGGGTGGTCACGAGGGTGGGCCAGGGCACGGGCAGCTTGCCGGTGGTGCAGATGAACTTCAGGGTCAG
CTTGCCGTAGGTGGCATCGCCCTCGCCCTCGCCGGACACGCTGAACTTGTGGCCGTTTACGTCGCCGTCC
AGCTCGACCAGGATGGGCACCACCCCGGTGAACAGCTCCTCGCCCTTGCTCACCATGGTGGCGACCGGTG
GATCCCGGGCCCGCGGTACCGTCGACTGCAGAATTCGGTTCACTAAACGAGCCCGGTTCACTAAACGAGC
TCTGCTTATATAGACCTCCCACCGTACACGCCTACCGCCCATTTGCGTCAATGGGGCGGAGTTGTTACGA
CATTTTGGAAAGTCCCGTTGATTTTGGTGCCAAAACAAACTCCCATTGACGTCAATGGGGTGGAGACTTG
GAAATCCCCGTGAGTCAAACCGCTATCCACGCCCATTGATGTACTGCCAAAACCGCATCACCATGGTAAT
AGCGATGACTAATACGTAGATGTACTGCCAAGTAGGAAAGTCCCATAAGGTCATGTACTGGGCATAATGC
CAGGCGGGCCATTTACCGTCATTGACGTCAATAGGGGGCGTACTTGGCATATGATACACTTGATGTACTG
CCAAGTGGGCAGTTTACCGTAAATACTCCACCCATTGACGTCAATGGAAAGTCCCTATTGGCGTTACTAT
GGGAACATACGTCATTATTGACGTCAATGGGCGGGGGTCGTTGGGCGGTCAGCCAGGCGGGCCATTTACC
GTAAGTTATGTAACGCGGAACTCCATATATGGGCTATGAACTAATGACCCCGTAATTGATTACTATTAAT
AACTAGCACGCGTTCGAAGCTTGAGCTCGGTCCCCTCGGGGTTGGGAGGTGGGTCTGAAACGATAATGGT
GAATATCCCTGCCTAACTCTATTCACTATAGAAAGTACAGCAAAAACTATTCTTAAACCTACCAAGCCTC
CTACTATCATTATGAATAATTTTATATACCACAGCCAATTTGTTATGTTAAACCAATTCCACAAACTTGC
CCATTTATCTAATTCCAATAATTCTTGTTCATTCTTTTCTTGCTGGTTTTGCGATTCTTCAATTAAGGAG
TGTATTAAGCTTGTGTAATTGTTAATTTCTCTGTCCCACTCCATCCAGGTCGTGTGATTCCAAATCTGTT
CCAGAGATTTATTACTCCAACTAGCATTCCAAGGCACAGCAGTGGTGCAAATGAGTTTTCCAGAGCAACC
CCAAATCCCCAGGAGCTGTTGATCCTTTAGGTATCTTTCCACAGCCAGGATTCTTGCCTGGAGCTGCTTG
ATGCCCCAGACTGTGAGTTGCAACAGATGCTGTTGCGCCTCAATAGCCCTCAGCAAATTGTTCTGCTGCT
GCACTATACCAGACAATAATTGTCTGGCCTGTACCGTCAGCGTCATTGACGCTGCGCCCATAGTGCTTCC
TGCTGCTCCCAAGAACCCAAGGAACAAAGCTCCTATTCCCACTGCTCTTTTTTCTCTCTGCACCACTCTT
CTCTTTGCCTTGGTGGGTGCTACTCCTAATGGTTCAATTTTTACTACTTTATATTTATATAATTCACTTC
TCCAATTGTCCCTCATATCTCCTCCTTATGGTGTTTTACTAAACTTTTCCATGTTCTAATCCTCATCCTG
TCTACTTGCCACACAATCATCACCTGCCATCTGTTTTCCATAATCCCTAATGATCTTTGCTTTTCTTCTT
GGCACTACTTTTATGTCACTATTATCTTGTATTACTACTGCCCCTTCACCTTTCCAGAGGAGCTTTGCTG
GTCCTTTCCAAAGTGGATTTCTGCTGTCCCTGTAATAAACCCGAAAATTTTGAATTTTTGTAATTTGTTT
TTGTAATTCTTTAGTTTGTATGTCTGTTGCTATTATGTCTACTATTCTTTCCCCTGCACTGTACCCCCCA
ATCCCCCCTTTTCTTTTAAAATTGTGGATGAATACTGCCATTTGTACTGCTGTCTTAAGATGTTCAGCCT
GATCTCTTACCTGTCCTATAATTTTCTTTAATTCTTTATTCATAGATTCTACTACTCCTTGACTTTGGGG
ATTGTAGGGAATTTCCAGGTCTGAAGATCCTGCTGCTTGCTGTGCTTTTTTCTTACTTTTGTTTTGCTCT
TCCTCTATCTTGTCTAAAGCTTCCTTGGTGTCTTTTATCTCTATCCTTTGATGCACACAATAGAGGGTTG
CTACTGTATTATATAATGATCTAAGTTCTTCTGATCCTGTCTGAAGGGATGGTTGTAGCTGTCCCAGTAT
TTGTCTACAGCCTTCTGATGTTTCTAACAGGCCAGTATTAACTGCGAATCGTTCTAGCTCCCTGCTTGCC
CATACTATATGTTTTAATTTATATTTTTTCTTTCCCCCTGGCCTTAACCGAATTTTTTCCCATCGCGATC
TAATTCTCCCCCGCTTAATACTGACGCTCTCGCACCCATCTCTCTCCTTCTAGCCTCCGCTAGTCAAAAT
TTTTGGCGTACTCACCAGTCGCCGCCCCTCGCCTCTTGCCGTGCGCGCTTCAGCAAGCCGAGTCCTGCGT
CGAGAGAGCTCCTCTGGTTTCCCTTTCGCTTTCAAGTCCCTGTTCGGGCGCCACTGCTAGAGATTTTCCA
CACTGACTAAAAGGGTCTGAGGGATCTCTAGTTACCAGAGTCACACAACAGACGGGCACACACTACTTGA
AGCACTCAAGGCAAGCTTTATTGAGGCTTAAGCAGTGGGTTCCCTAGTTAGCCAGAGAGCTCCCAGGCTC
AGATCTGGTCTAACCAGAGAGACCCAGTACAGGCAAAAAGCAGCTGCTTATATGCAGGATCTGAGGGCTC
GCCACTCCCCAGTCCCGCCCAGGCCACGCCTCCCATGGTAATAGCGATGACTAATACGTAGATGTACTGC
CAAGTAGGAAAGTCCCATAAGGTCATGTACTGGGCATAATGCCAGGCGGGCCATTTACCGTCATTGACGT
CAATAGGGGGCGTACTTGGCATATGATACACTTGATGTACTGCCAAGTGGGCAGTTTACCGTAAATACTC
CACCCATTGACGTCAATGGAAAGTCCCTATTGGCGTTACTATGGGAACATACGTCATTATTGACGTCAAT
GGGCGGGGGTCGTTGGGCGGTCAGCCAGGCGGGCCATTTACCGTAAGTTATGTAACGCGGAACTCCATAT
ATGGGCTATGAACTAATGACCCCGTAATTGATTACTATTAATAACTAGTCAATAATCAATGTCGACCCAG
GTGGCACTTTTCGGGGAAATGTGCGCGGAACCCCTATTTGTTTATTTTTCTAAATACATTCAAATATGTA
TCCGCTCATGAGACAATAACCCTGATAAATGCTTCAATAATATTGAAAAAGGAAGAGTATGAGTATTCAA
CATTTCCGTGTCGCCCTTATTCCCTTTTTTGCGGCATTTTGCCTTCCTGTTTTTGCTCACCCAGAAACGC
TGGTGAAAGTAAAAGATGCTGAAGATCAGTTGGGTGCACGAGTGGGTTACATCGAACTGGATCTCAACAG
CGGTAAGATCCTTGAGAGTTTTCGCCCCGAAGAACGTTTTCCAATGATGAGCACTTTTAAAGTTCTGCTA
TGTGGCGCGGTATTATCCCGTATTGACGCCGGGCAAGAGCAACTCGGTCGCCGCATACACTATTCTCAGA
ATGACTTGGTTGAGTACTCACCAGTCACAGAAAAGCATCTTACGGATGGCATGACAGTAAGAGAATTATG
CAGTGCTGCCATAACCATGAGTGATAACACTGCGGCCAACTTACTTCTGACAACGATCGGAGGACCGAAG
GAGCTAACCGCTTTTTTGCACAACATGGGGGATCATGTAACTCGCCTTGATCGTTGGGAACCGGAGCTGA
ATGAAGCCATACCAAACGACGAGCGTGACACCACGATGCCTGTAGCAATGGCAACAACGTTGCGCAAACT
ATTAACTGGCGAACTACTTACTCTAGCTTCCCGGCAACAATTAATAGACTGGATGGAGGCGGATAAAGTT
GCAGGACCACTTCTGCGCTCGGCCCTTCCGGCTGGCTGGTTTATTGCTGATAAATCTGGAGCCGGTGAGC
GTGGGTCTCGCGGTATCATTGCAGCACTGGGGCCAGATGGTAAGCCCTCCCGTATCGTAGTTATCTACAC
GACGGGGAGTCAGGCAACTATGGATGAACGAAATAGACAGATCGCTGAGATAGGTGCCTCACTGATTAAG
CATTGGTAACTGTCAGACCAAGTTTACTCATATATACTTTAGATTGATTTAAAACTTCATTTTTAATTTA
AAAGGATCTAGGTGAAGATCCTTTTTGATAATCTCATGACCAAAATCCCTTAACGTGAGTTTTCGTTCCA
CTGAGCGTCAGACCCCGTAGAAAAGATCAAAGGATCTTCTTGAGATCCTTTTTTTCTGCGCGTAATCTGC
TGCTTGCAAACAAAAAAACCACCGCTACCAGCGGTGGTTTGTTTGCCGGATCAAGAGCTACCAACTCTTT
TTCCGAAGGTAACTGGCTTCAGCAGAGCGCAGATACCAAATACTGTTCTTCTAGTGTAGCCGTAGTTAGG
CCACCACTTCAAGAACTCTGTAGCACCGCCTACATACCTCGCTCTGCTAATCCTGTTACCAGTGGCTGCT
GCCAGTGGCGATAAGTCGTGTCTTACCGGGTTGGACTCAAGACGATAGTTACCGGATAAGGCGCAGCGGT
CGGGCTGAACGGGGGGTTCGTGCACACAGCCCAGCTTGGAGCGAACGACCTACACCGAACTGAGATACCT
ACAGCGTGAGCTATGAGAAAGCGCCACGCTTCCCGAAGGGAGAAAGGCGGACAGGTATCCGGTAAGCGGC
AGGGTCGGAACAGGAGAGCGCACGAGGGAGCTTCCAGGGGGAAACGCCTGGTATCTTTATAGTCCTGTCG
GGTTTCGCCACCTCTGACTTGAGCGTCGATTTTTGTGATGCTCGTCAGGGGGGCGGAGCCTATGGAAAAA
CGCCAGCAACGCGGCCTTTTTACGGTTCCTGGCCTTTTGCTGGCCTTTTGCTCACATGTTCTTTCCTGCG
TTATCCCCTGCTTCTGTGGATAACCGTATTACCGCCTTTGAGTGAGCTGATACCGCTCGCCGCAGCCGAA
CGACCGAGCGCAGCGAGTCAGTGAGCGAGGAAGCGGAAGAGCGCCCAATACGCAAACCGCCTCTCCCCGC
GCGTTGGCCGATTCATTAATGCAGCGGATCCAGACATGATAAGATACATTGATGAGTTTGGACAAACCAC
AACTAGAATGCAGTGAAAAAAATGCTTTATTTGTGAAATTTGTGATGCTATTGCTTTATTTGTAACCATT
ATAAGCTGCAATAAACAAGTTAGCTTTTTGCAAAAGCCTAGGCCTCCAAAAAAGCCTCCTCACTACTTCT
GGAATAGCTCAGAGGCCGAGGCGGCCTCGGCCTCTGCATAAATAAAAAAAATTAGTCAGCCATGGGGCGG
AGAATGGGCGGAACTGGGCGGAGTTAGGGGCGGGATGGGCGGAGTTAGGGGCGGGACTATGGTTGCTGAC
TAATTGAGATGCGGATCCGCTGGCACGACAGGTTTCCCGACTGGAAAGCGGGCAGTGAGCGCAACGCAAT
TAATGTGAGTTAGCTCACTCATTAGGCACCCCAGGCTTTACACTTTATGCTTCCGGCTCGTATGTTGTGT
GGAATTGTGAGCGGATAACAATTTCACACAGGAAACAGCTATGACCATGATTACGCCAAGCTTGGGCTGC
AGGTCGAGGGATCTCCATAAGAGAAGAGGGACAGCTATGACTGGGAGTAGTCAGGAGAGGAGGAAAAATC
TGGCTAGTAAAACATGTAAGGAAAATTTTAGGGATGTTAAAGAAAAAAATAACACAAAACAAAATAT
